>Addgene plasmid #91399 | pHH0103_LASP1-1/1-SV1/2 | addgene full sequence | sequence record 192264 | Addgene NGS Result
AATAGGCGTATCACGAGGCCCTTTCGTCTTCAAGAATTCCCGACACCATCGAATGGTGCAAAACCTTTCG
CGGTATGGCATGATAGCGCCCGGAAGAGAGTCAATTCAGGGTGGTGAATGTGAAACCAGTAACGTTATAC
GATGTCGCAGAGTATGCCGGTGTCTCTTATCAGACCGTTTCCCGCGTGGTGAACCAGGCCAGCCACGTTT
CTGCGAAAACGCGGGAAAAAGTGGAAGCGGCGATGGCGGAGCTGAATTACATTCCCAACCGCGTGGCACA
ACAACTGGCGGGCAAACAGTCGTTGCTGATTGGCGTTGCCACCTCCAGTCTGGCCCTGCACGCGCCGTCG
CAAATTGTCGCGGCGATTAAATCTCGCGCCGATCAACTGGGTGCCAGCGTGGTGGTGTCGATGGTAGAAC
GAAGCGGCGTCGAAGCCTGTAAAGCGGCGGTGCACAATCTTCTCGCGCAACGCGTCAGTGGGCTGATCAT
TAACTATCCGCTGGATGACCAGGATGCCATTGCTGTGGAAGCTGCCTGCACTAATGTTCCGGCGTTATTT
CTTGATGTCTCTGACCAGACACCCATCAACAGTATTATTTTCTCCCATGAAGACGGTACGCGACTGGGCG
TGGAGCATCTGGTCGCATTGGGTCACCAGCAAATCGCGCTGTTAGCGGGCCCATTAAGTTCTGTCTCGGC
GCGTCTGCGTCTGGCTGGCTGGCATAAATATCTCACTCGCAATCAAATTCAGCCGATAGCGGAACGGGAA
GGCGACTGGAGTGCCATGTCCGGTTTTCAACAAACCATGCAAATGCTGAATGAGGGCATCGTTCCCACTG
CGATGCTGGTTGCCAACGATCAGATGGCGCTGGGCGCAATGCGCGCCATTACCGAGTCCGGGCTGCGCGT
TGGTGCGGATATCTCGGTAGTGGGATACGACGATACCGAAGACAGCTCATGTTATATCCCGCCGTTAACC
ACCATCAAACAGGATTTTCGCCTGCTGGGGCAAACCAGCGTGGACCGCTTGCTGCAACTCTCTCAGGGCC
AGGCGGTGAAGGGCAATCAGCTGTTGCCCGTCTCACTGGTGAAAAGAAAAACCACCCTGGCGCCCAATAC
GCAAACCGCCTCTCCCCGCGCGTTGGCCGATTCATTAATGCAGCTGGCACGACAGGTTTCCCGACTGGAA
AGCGGGCAGTGAGCGCAACGCAATTAATGTAAGTTAGCTCACTCATTAGGCACAATTCTCATGTTTGACA
GCTTATCATCGACTGCACGGTGCACCAATGCTTCTGGCGTCAGGCAGCCATCGGAAGCTGTGGTATGGCT
GTGCAGGTCGTAAATCACTGCATAATTCGTGTCGCTCAAGGCGCACTCCCGTTCTGGATAATGTTTTTTG
CGCCGACATCATAACGGTTCTGGCAAATATTCTGAAATGAGCTGTTGACAATTAATCATCGGCTCGTATA
ATGTGTGGAATTGTGAGCGGATAACAATTTCACACAGGAAACAGCCAGTCCGTTTAGGTGTTTTCACGAG
CACTTCACCAACAAGGACCATAGATTATGAAAATCGAAGAACACCATCACCATCACCATTCCAGCGGTAA
GCTTATGTCCCCTATACTAGGTTATTGGAAAATTAAGGGCCTTGTGCAACCCACTCGACTTCTTTTGGAA
TATCTTGAAGAAAAATATGAAGAGCATTTGTATGAGCGCGATGAAGGTGATAAATGGCGAAACAAAAAGT
TTGAATTGGGTTTGGAGTTTCCCAATCTTCCTTATTATATTGATGGTGATGTTAAATTAACACAGTCTAT
GGCCATCATACGTTATATAGCTGACAAGCACAACATGTTGGGTGGTTGTCCAAAAGAGCGTGCAGAGATT
TCAATGCTTGAAGGAGCGGTTTTGGATATTAGATACGGTGTTTCGAGAATTGCATATAGTAAAGACTTTG
AAACTCTCAAAGTTGATTTTCTTAGCAAGCTACCTGAAATGCTGAAAATGTTCGAAGATCGTTTATGTCA
TAAAACATATTTAAATGGTGATCATGTAACCCATCCTGACTTCATGTTGTATGACGCTCTTGATGTTGTT
TTATACATGGACCCAATGTGCCTGGATGCGTTCCCAAAATTAGTTTGTTTTAAAAAACGTATTGAAGCTA
TCCCACAAATTGATAAGTACTTGAAATCCAGCAAGTATATAGCATGGCCTTTGCAGGGCTGGCAAGCCAC
GTTTGGTGGTGGCGACCATCCTCCAAAATCGGATCTGGAAGTTCTGTTCCAGGGGCCCCTGTCCAGCGGT
CTGGTTCCGCGTGGTTCCGGTACCGCGGCCCAGCCGGCCATGGCCCAGGGCGCGCTGAAACGTTATCGTG
CCGTCTATGATTACTCTGCCGCCGATGAAGATGAAGTCTCCTTTCAGGATGGTGATACCATTGTTAACGT
TCAGCAGATTGATGATGGTTGGATGTACGGTACTGTTGAACGTACCGGTGATACTGGTATGCTGCCAGCC
AACTATGTCGAAGCCATTGCGGCCGCATA
[142 nt withheld, positions 2550-2691]
C
[98 nt withheld, positions 2693-2790]
AGTTTGTACTGGTGACGAAACTCAGTGTCTAGCTAGAGTGGC
[149 nt withheld, positions 2833-2981]
T
[41 nt withheld, positions 2983-3023]
T
[62 nt withheld, positions 3025-3086]
A
[35 nt withheld, positions 3088-3122]
CCTCCCTCAATCGGTTGAATGTCGCCCTTTTGTCTTTGGCGCTGGTAAACCATATGAA
[86 nt withheld, positions 3181-3266]
T
[54 nt withheld, positions 3268-3321]
CTAGCGCCGCCCTATACCTTGTCTGCCTCCCCGCGTTGCGTCGCGGTGCATGGAGCCGGGCCACCTCGAC
CTGAATGGAAGCCGGCGGCACCTCGCTAACGGATTCACCACTCCAAGAATTGGAGCCAATCAATTCTTGC
GGAGAACTGTGAATGCGCAAACCAACCCTTGGCAGAACATATCCATCGCGTCCGCCATCTCCAGCAGCCG
CACGCGGCGCATCTCGGGCAGCGTTGGGTCCTGGCCACGGGTGCGCATGATCGTGCTCCTGTCGTTGAGG
ACCCGGCTAGGCTGGCGGGGTTGCCTTACTGGTTAGCAGAATGAATCACCGATACGCGAGCGAACGTGAA
GCGACTGCTGCTGCAAAACGTCTGCGACCTGAGCAACAACATGAATGGTCTTCGGTTTCCGTGTTTCGTA
AAGTCTGGAAACGCGGAAGTCAGCGCCCTGCACCATTATGTTCCGGATCTGCATCGCAGGATGCTGCTGG
CTACCCTGTGGAACACCTACATCTGTATTAACGAAGCGCTGGCATTGACCCTGAGTGATTTTTCTCTGGT
CCCGCCGCATCCATACCGCCAGTTGTTTACCCTCACAACGTTCCAGTAACCGGGCATGTTCATCATCAGT
AACCCGTATCGTGAGCATCCTCTCTCGTTTCATCGGTATCATTACCCCCATGAACAGAAATCCCCCTTAC
ACGGAGGCATCAGTGACCAAACAGGAAAAAACCGCCCTTAACATGGCCCGCTTTATCAGAAGCCAGACAT
TAACGCTTCTGGAGAAACTCAACGAGCTGGACGCGGATGAACAGGCAGACATCTGTGAATCGCTTCACGA
CCACGCTGATGAGCTTTACCGCAGGATCCGCGAAATTGTAAGCGTTAATATTTTGTTAAAATTCGCGTTA
AATTTTTGTTAAATCAGCTCATTTTTTAACCAATAGGCCGAAATCGGCAAAATCCCTTATAAATCAAAAG
AATAGACCGAGATAGGGT
[37 nt withheld, positions 4320-4356]
AAAGAACGTGGACTCCAACGTCAAAGG
[49 nt withheld, positions 4384-4432]
T
[91 nt withheld, positions 4434-4524]
G
[124 nt withheld, positions 4526-4649]
CGCGGATCCTGCCTCGCGCGTTTCGGTGATGACGGTGAAAACCTCTGACACATGCAGCTCCCGGAGACGG
TCACAGCTTGTCTGTAAGCGGATGCCGGGAGCAGACAAGCCCGTCAGGGCGCGTCAGCGGGTGTTGGCGG
GTGTCGGGGCGCAGCCATGACCCAGTCACGTAGCGATAGCGGAGTGTATACTGGCTTAACTATGCGGCAT
CAGAGCAGATTGTACTGAGAGTGCACCATATGCGGTGTGAAATACCGCACAGATGCGTAAGGAGAAAATA
CCGCATCAGGCGCTCTTCCGCTTCCTCGCTCACTGACTCGCTGCGCTCGGTCGTTCGGCTGCGGCGAGCG
GTATCAGCTCACTCAAAGGCGGTAATACGGTTATCCACAGAATCAGGGGATAACGCAGGAAAGAACATGT
GAGCAAAAGGCCAGCAAAAGGCCAGGAACCGTAAAAAGGCCGCGTTGCTGGCGTTTTTCCATAGGCTCCG
CCCCCCTGACGAGCATCACAAAAATCGACGCTCAAGTCAGAGGTGGCGAAACCCGACAGGACTATAAAGA
TACCAGGGTTTCCCCCTGGAAGCTCCCTCGTGCGCTCTCCTGTTCCGACCCTGCCGCTTACCGGATACCT
GTCCGCCTTTCTCCCTTCGGGAAGCGTGGCGCTTTCTCATAGCTCACGCTGTAGGTATCTCAGTTCGGTG
TAGGTCGTTCGCTCCAAGCTGGGCTGTGTGCACGAACCCCCCGTTCAGCCCGACCGCTGCGCCTTATCCG
GTAACTATCGTCTTGAGTCCAACCCGGTAAGACACGACTTATCGCCACTGGCAGCAGCCACTGGTAACAG
GATTAGCAGAGCGAGGTATGTAGGCGGTGCTACAGAGTTCTTGAAGTGGTGGCCTAACTACGGCTACACT
AGAAGGACAGTATTTGGTATCTGCGCTCTGCTGAAGCCAGTTACCTTCGGAAAAAGAGTTGGTAGCTCTT
GATCCGGCAAACAAACCACCGCTGGTAGCGGTGGTTTTTTTGTTTGCAAGCAGCAGATTACGCGCAGAAA
AAAAGGATCTCAAGAAGATCCTTTGATCTTTTCTACGGGGTCTGACGCTCAGTGGAACGAAAACTCACGT
TAAGGGATTTTGGTCATGAGATTATCAAAAAGGATCTTCACCTAGATCCTTTTAAATTAAAAATGAAGTT
TTAAATCAATCTAAAGTATATATGAGTAAACTTGGTCTGACAGTTACCAATGCTTAATCAGTGAGGCACC
TATCTCAGCGATCTGTCTATTTCGTTCATCCATAGTTGCCTGACTCCCCGTCGTGTAGATAACTACGATA
CGGGAGGGCTTACCATCTGGCCCCAGTGCTGCAATGATACCGCGAGACCCACGCTCACCGGCTCCAGATT
TATCAGCAATAAACCAGCCAGCCGGAAGGGCCGAGCGCAGAAGTGGTCCTGCAACTTTATCCGCCTCCAT
CCAGTCTATTAATTGTTGCCGGGAAGCTAGAGTAAGTAGTTCGCCAGTTAATAGTTTGCGCAACGTTGTT
GCCATTGCTGCAGGCATCGTGGTGTCACGCTCGTCGTTTGGTATGGCTTCATTCAGCTCCGGTTCCCAAC
GATCAAGGCGAGTTACATGATCCCCCATATTGTGCAAAAAAGCGGTTAGCTCCTTCGGTCCTCCGATCGT
TGTCAGAAGTAAGTTGGCCGCAGTGTTATCACTCATGGTTATGGCAGCACTGCATAATTCTCTTACTGTC
ATGCCATCCGTAAGATGCTTTTCTGTGACTGGTGAGTACTCAACCAAGTCATTCTGAGAATAGTGTATGC
GGCGACCGAGTTGCTCTTGCCCGGCGTCAACACGGGATAATACCGCGCCACATAGCAGAACTTTAAAAGT
GCTCATCATTGGAAAACGTTCTTCGGGGCGAAAACTCTCAAGGATCTTACCGCTGTTGAGATCCAGTTCG
ATGTAACCCACTCGTGCACCCAACTGATCTTCAGCATCTTTTACTTTCACCAGCGTTTCTGGGTGAGCAA
AAACAGGAAGGCAAAATGCCGCAAAAAAGGGAATAAGGGCGACACGGAAATGTTGAATACTCATACTCTT
CCTTTTTCAATATTATTGAAGCATTTATCAGGGTTATTGTCTCATGAGCGGATACATATTTGAATGTATT
TAGAAAAATAAACAAATAGGGGTTCCGCGCACATTTCCCCGAAAAGTGCCACCTGACGTCTAAGAAACCA
TTATTATCATGACATTAACCTATAAA
Features (pLannotate 1.2.2; 21 found; start..end, strand, type, name):
     42..119     +  promoter       lacIq promoter: lacI (mutant); In the lacIq allele, a single base change in the promoter boosts expression of the lacI gene about 10-fold.
    120..1202    +  CDS            lacI: lac repressor; lacI; The lac repressor binds to the lac operator to inhibit transcription in E. coli. This inhibition can be relieved by adding lactose or isopropyl-β-D-thiogalactopyranoside (IPTG).
   1215..1236    +  protein_bind   CAP binding site: CAP binding activates transcription in the presence of cAMP. E. coli catabolite activator protein
   1255..1272    +  promoter       tet promoter (fragment): E. coli promoter for tetracycline efflux protein gene
   1445..1473    +  promoter       tac promoter: strong E. coli promoter; hybrid between the trp and lac UV5 promoters
   1481..1497    +  protein_bind   lac operator: The lac repressor binds to the lac operator to inhibit transcription in E. coli. This inhibition can be relieved by adding lactose or isopropyl-β-D-thiogalactopyranoside (IPTG). lac repressor encoded by lacI
   1582..1599    +  CDS            6xHis: 6xHis affinity tag
   1615..2268    +  CDS            GST26_SCHJA: Experimental evidence at protein level: Swiss-Prot protein existence level 1. GST isoenzymes appear to play a central role in the parasite detoxification system. Other functions are also suspected including a role in increasing the solubility of haematin in the parasite gut. From Schistosoma japonicum (Blood fluke).
   2338..2538    +  CDS            LASP1 (fragment): LASP1_RABIT - Experimental evidence at protein level: Swiss-Prot protein existence level 1. Plays an important role in the regulation of dynamic actin- based, cytoskeletal activities. Agonist-dependent changes in LASP1 phosphorylation may also serve to regulate actin-associated ion transport activities, not only in the parietal cell but also in certain other F-actin-rich secretory epithelial cell types (By similarity). From Oryctolagus cuniculus (Rabbit).
   2554..2601    +  terminator     fd terminator (sequence withheld): central terminator from bacteriophage fd (Otsuka and Kunisawa, 1982)
   2606..2818    +  CDS            M13 gene III (fragment) (sequence partly withheld): pIII; III; minor coat protein
   2833..3303    +  CDS            M13 gene III (fragment) (sequence partly withheld): pIII; III; minor coat protein
   3325..3395    +  CDS            TcR (fragment): tetracycline efflux protein; tet; confers resistance to tetracycline
   3637..4017    -  CDS            YPB1_ECOLX: Protein predicted: Swiss-Prot protein existence level 4. From Escherichia coli.
   4034..4185    +  CDS            rop (fragment): Rop protein, which maintains plasmids at low copy number; rop
   4221..4649    -  rep_origin     f1 ori (sequence partly withheld): f1 bacteriophage origin of replication; arrow indicates direction of (+) strand synthesis
   4658..4697    +  CDS            rop (fragment): Rop protein, which maintains plasmids at low copy number; rop
   4799..4939    +  misc_feature   bom: basis of mobility region from pBR322
   5125..5712    -  rep_origin     ori: high-copy-number ColE1/pMB1/pBR322/pUC origin of replication
   5886..6743    -  CDS            bla: BLAT_ECOLX - Experimental evidence at protein level: Swiss-Prot protein existence level 1. TEM-type are the most prevalent beta-lactamases in enterobacteria; they hydrolyze the beta-lactam bond in susceptible beta-lactam antibiotics, thus conferring resistance to penicillins and cephalosporins. TEM-3 and TEM-4 are capable of hydrolyzing cefotaxime and ceftazidime. TEM-5 is capable of hydrolyzing ceftazidime. TEM-6 is capable of hydrolyzing ceftazidime and aztreonam. TEM-8/CAZ-2, TEM- 16/CAZ-7 and TEM-24/CAZ-6 are markedly active against ceftazidime. IRT- 4 shows resistance to beta-lactamase in
   6744..6848    -  promoter       AmpR promoter: bla
