[The description below was written by a language model from this plasmid's Addgene catalogue record and pLannotate feature annotations shown in this document.]
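Description:
pHH0103_LASP1-1/1-SV1/2 is a bacterial expression plasmid of about 6.9 kb, built on the pHH0103 backbone, for producing and purifying a human SH3 domain from LASP1 in E. coli. It replicates from a ColE1/pMB1-type origin and is catalogued as low copy. The pBR322 bom region is present, while rop appears only as two fragments flanking an f1 phage origin, which suggests the f1 origin was inserted into that gene. Selection is by ampicillin, through the TEM beta-lactamase gene and its own promoter. Short tetracycline-resistance and tet promoter fragments are remnants of the pBR322 lineage and are not expected to be functional.

Expression is driven by the strong hybrid tac promoter with a downstream lac operator. The plasmid also carries lacI under the lacIq promoter, so transcription is repressed until it is induced with IPTG. The annotated coding elements run in order from a 6xHis tag to Schistosoma japonicum glutathione S-transferase and then the LASP1 fragment, a roughly 200 to 224 bp insert cloned between SfiI and NotI sites. This layout is consistent with a His-GST-SH3 fusion that can be purified on nickel or glutathione resin. The annotation tool matched the insert to rabbit LASP1, but the catalogue lists it as human, so the match probably reflects sequence conservation. An fd terminator follows the insert. Beyond it lie two M13 gene III fragments, apparently left over from a phagemid display ancestor and, given their position after the terminator, probably not part of the expressed product. The construct belongs to a set made for a family-wide analysis of human SH3 domain binding specificities.
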