Addgene plasmid #91399: pHH0103_LASP1-1/1-SV1/2
Purpose: Protein expression and purification of human SH3 domain construct LASP1-1/1-SV1/2
Depositing lab: Sachdev Sidhu. Depositing organization: University of Toronto. Publication: Comprehensive Analysis of the Human SH3 Domain Family Reveals a Wide Variety of Non-canonical Specificities. Teyra J, Huang H, Jain S, Guan X, Dong A, Liu Y, Tempel W, Min J, Tong Y, Kim PM, Bader GD, Sidhu SS. Structure. 2017 Oct 3;25(10):1598-1610.e3. doi: 10.1016/j.str.2017.07.017. Epub 2017 Sep 7. PubMed 28890361.
Backbone
  Vector backbone: pHH0103
  Vector type: Bacterial Expression
Growth in bacteria
  Bacterial resistance: Ampicillin, 100 μg/mL
  Growth temperature: 37°C
  Growth strain: DH5alpha
  Copy number: Low Copy
Gene/Insert
  Gene/Insert name: LASP1-1/1-SV1/2
  Species: H. sapiens (human)
  Insert size (bp): 224
  Entrez Gene: LASP1 (a.k.a. Lasp-1, MLN50)
  Cloning method: Restriction Enzyme; 5′ cloning site Sfi1 (unknown if destroyed); 3′ cloning site Not1 (unknown if destroyed)
Terms and licenses: Academic/Nonprofit Terms; Industry Terms: Not Available to Industry
How to cite: pHH0103_LASP1-1/1-SV1/2 was a gift from Sachdev Sidhu (Addgene plasmid # 91399 ; http://n2t.net/addgene:91399 ; RRID:Addgene_91399)
