>Addgene plasmid #91399 | pHH0103_LASP1-1/1-SV1/2 | depositor partial sequence | sequence record 175887 | insert sequence
GGTACCGAATTCGGATCCGCGCGCTGAAACGTTATCGTGCCGTCTATGATTACTCTGCCGCCGATGAAGA
TGAAGTCTCCTTTCAGGATGGTGATACCATTGTTAACGTTCAGCAGATTGATGATGGTTGGATGTACGGT
ACTGTTGAACGTACCGGTGATACTGGTATGCTGCCAGCCAACTATGTCGAAGCCATTGCGGCCGCTAGCT
AAGTCGACGAGCTC
